>Addgene plasmid #126407 | pCDNA3 mSmoothened NQ4 | addgene full sequence | sequence record 246740 | Addgene NGS Result
GACATTGATTATTGACTAGTTATTAATAGTAATCAATTACGGGGTCATTAGTTCATAGCCCATATATGGA
GTTCCGCGTTACATAACTTACGGTAAATGGCCCGCCTGGCTGACCGCCCAACGACCCCCGCCCATTGACG
TCAATAATGACGTATGTTCCCATAGTAACGCCAATAGGGACTTTCCATTGACGTCAATGGGTGGAGTATT
TACGGTAAACTGCCCACTTGGCAGTACATCAAGTGTATCATATGCCAAGTACGCCCCCTATTGACGTCAA
TGACGGTAAATGGCCCGCCTGGCATTATGCCCAGTACATGACCTTATGGGACTTTCCTACTTGGCAGTAC
ATCTACGTATTAGTCATCGCTATTACCATGGTGATGCGGTTTTGGCAGTACATCAATGGGCGTGGATAGC
GGTTTGACTCACGGGGATTTCCAAGTCTCCACCCCATTGACGTCAATGGGAGTTTGTTTTGGCACCAAAA
TCAACGGGACTTTCCAAAATGTCGTAACAACTCCGCCCCATTGACGCAAATGGGCGGTAGGCGTGTACGG
TGGGAGGTCTATATAAGCAGAGCTCTCTGGCTAACTAGAGAACCCACTGCTTACTGGCTTATCGAAATTA
ATACGACTCACTATAGGGAGACCCAAGCTTGGTACCGAGCTCGGATCCACTAGTAACGGCCGCCAGTGTG
CTGGAATTCGCGGCCGCCATGGCCGCTGGCCGCCCCGTGCGTGGGCCCGAGCTGGCGCCCCGGAGGCTGC
TGCAGTTGCTTCTGCTGGTACTGCTGGGGGGCCCGGGCCGGGGGGCGGCCTTGAGCGGGCAAGTGACCGG
GCCTGGGCCTCACAGCGCCAGCGGGAGCTCGAGGAGGGACGTGCCGGTGACCAGCCCTCCGCCGCCGCTG
CTGAGCCACTGCGGCCGGGCCGCCCACTGCGAGCCTTTGCGCTACAACGTGTGCCTGGGCTCGGCGCTGC
CCTACGGAGCCACCACCACGCTGCTGGCTGGGGACTCGGACTCGCAGGAGGAAGCGCACGGCAAGCTCGT
GCTCTGGTCCGGCCTCCGGAATGCCCCCCGCTGCTGGGCAGTGATCCAGCCCCTGCTGTGTGCTGTCTAC
ATGCCCAAGTGTGAGAATGACCGAGTGGAGTTGCCCAGCCGTACCCTCTGCCAGGCCACCCGAGGCCCCT
GTGCCATTGTGGAGCGGGAGCGAGGGTGGCCTGACTTTCTGCGTTGCACACCGGACCACTTCCCTGAAGG
CTGCCCAAACGAGGTACAAAACATCAAGTTCCAAAGCTCAGGCCAATGTGAAGCACCCTTGGTGCGAACA
GACAACCCCAAGAGCTGGTATGAGGACGTGGAGGGCTGTGGGATTCAGTGTCAGAACCCGCTGTTCACCG
AGGCCGAGCACCAGGACATGCACAGCTACATCGCAGCCTTCGGGGCGGTCACTGGTCTCTGCACGCTCTT
CACACTGGCCACCTTTGTGGCTGACTGGCGGAACTCCAATCGCTACCCTGCGGTTATTCTCTTCTATGTC
AATGCGTGTTTCTTCGTGGGCAGCATTGGCTGGCTGGCCCAGTTCATGGATGGTGCCCGCCGAGAGATTG
TTTGCCGAGCAGATGGCACCATGAGATTTGGGGAGCCCACCTCCAGTGAGACCCTGTCCTGTGTCATCAT
CTTTGTCATTGTGTACTATGCCTTGATGGCTGGAGTAGTCTGGTTCGTGGTCCTCACCTATGCCTGGCAC
ACCTCCTTCAAAGCCCTGGGCACCACCTACCAGCCTCTCTCGGGCAAGACATCCTATTTCCACCTGCTCA
CGTGGTCACTCCCCTTTGTCCTCACGGTGGCAATCCTGGCTGTGGCTCAGGTAGATGGAGACTCCGTGAG
TGGCATCTGTTTTGTAGGCTACAAGAACTATCGGTACCGTGCTGGCTTTGTCCTGGCCCCAATTGGCCTG
GTGCTTATTGTGGGAGGCTACTTCCTCATCAGAGGGGTCATGACTCTGTTCTCCATCAAGAGCAACCACC
CTGGGCTTCTGAGTGAGAAGGCAGCCAGCAAGATCCAAGAGACCATGCTGCGCCTGGGCATTTTTGGCTT
CCTGGCCTTTGGCTTTGTGCTCATCACCTTCAGCTGCCACTTCTATGACTTCTTCAACCAGGCTGAGTGG
GAGCGTAGCTTCCGGGACTATGTGCTATGCCAAGCCCAAGTGACCATCGGGCTGCCTACCAAGAAGCCCA
TTCCTGACTGTGAGATCAAGAATCGGCCCAGCCTCCTGGTGGAGAAGATCAATCTATTTGCCATGTTTGG
CACTGGCATTGCCATGAGCACCTGGGTCTGGACCAAGGCCACCCTGCTCATCTGGAGGCGCACCTGGTGC
AGGTTGACTGGGCACAGTGATGATGAGCCCAAGAGAATCAAGAAGAGCAAGATGATCGCCAAGGCCTTCT
CTAAGCGGCGTGAGCTGCTGCAGAACCCGGGCCAGGAGCTCTCCTTCAGCATGCACACTGTCTCCCATGA
TGGACCTGTTGCGGGTTTGGCTTTTGACCTCAATGAACCCTCAGCTGACGTCTCCTCTGCCTGGGCTCAG
CATGTCACCAAGATGGTGGCTCGGAGAGGAGCCATATTGCCCCAGGATGTGTCCGTTACCCCTGTGGCAA
CTCCAGTGCCACCAGAAGAACAAGCCAACATGTGGCTGGTTGAGGCAGAGATCTCCCCAGAGTTAGAGAA
GCGTTTGGGCCGGAAGAAAAAGCGGAGGAAGAGGAAGAAGGAGGTGTGCCCCTTGAGGCCAGCCCCTGAG
CTTCACCACTCTGCCCCTGTTCCTGCCACCAGTGCAGTTCCTCGGCTGCCTCAGCTGCCTCGGCAGAAGT
GCCTGGTAGCTGCAAACGCCTGGGGAACAGGGGAGTCCTGCCGACAGGGAGCCTGGACTCTAGTCTCCAA
CCCCTTCTGCCCAGAGCCTAGTCCCCATCAAGATCCATTTCTCCCTGGTGCCTCAGCCCCCCGGGTCTGG
GCTCAGGGCCGCCTCCAGGGGCTGGGATCCATTCATTCCCGCACTAACCTAATGGAGGCTGAGATCTTGG
ATGCAGACTCGGACTTCTGAGGAATTCCTCAGAAGTCCGAGTCTGCATCCGGGGCGGCCAGCGGCCATGG
CGGCCGCGAATTCTGCAGATATCCATCACACTGGCGGCCGCTCGAGCATGCATCTAGAGGGCCCTATTCT
ATAGTGTCACCTAAATGCTAGAGCTCGCTGATCAGCCTCGACTGTGCCTTCTAGTTGCCAGCCATCTGTT
GTTTGCCCCTCCCCCGTGCCTTCCTTGACCCTGGAAGGTGCCACTCCCACTGTCCTTTCCTAATAAAATG
AGGAAATTGCATCGCATTGTCTGAGTAGGTGTCATTCTATTCTGGGGGGTGGGGTGGGGCAGGACAGCAA
GGGGGAGGATTGGGAAGACAATAGCAGGCATGCTGGGGATGCGGTGGGCTCTATGGCTTCTGAGGCGGAA
AGAACCAGCTGGGGCTCTAGGGGGTATCCCC
[124 nt withheld, positions 3532-3655]
C
[91 nt withheld, positions 3657-3747]
A
[49 nt withheld, positions 3749-3797]
CCTTTGACGTTGGAGTCCACGTTCTTT
[37 nt withheld, positions 3825-3861]
ACCCTATCTCGGTCTATTCTTTTGATTTATAAGGGATTTTGCCGATTTCGGCCTATTGGTTAAAAAATGA
GCTGATTTAACAAAAATTTAACGCGAATTAATTCTGTGGAATGTGTGTCAGTTAGGGTGTGGAAAGTCCC
CAGGCTCCCCAGCAGGCAGAAGTATGCAAAGCATGCATCTCAATTAGTCAGCAACCAGGTGTGGAAAGTC
CCCAGGCTCCCCAGCAGGCAGAAGTATGCAAAGCATGCATCTCAATTAGTCAGCAACCATAGTCCCGCCC
CTAACTCCGCCCATCCCGCCCCTAACTCCGCCCAGTTCCGCCCATTCTCCGCCCCATGGCTGACTAATTT
TTTTTATTTATGCAGAGGCCGAGGCCGCCTCTGCCTCTGAGCTATTCCAGAAGTAGTGAGGAGGCTTTTT
TGGAGGCCTAGGCTTTTGCAAAAAGCTCCCGGGAGCTTGTATATCCATTTTCGGATCTGATCAAGAGACA
GGATGAGGATCGTTTCGCATGATTGAACAAGATGGATTGCACGCAGGTTCTCCGGCCGCTTGGGTGGAGA
GGCTATTCGGCTATGACTGGGCACAACAGACAATCGGCTGCTCTGATGCCGCCGTGTTCCGGCTGTCAGC
GCAGGGGCGCCCGGTTCTTTTTGTCAAGACCGACCTGTCCGGTGCCCTGAATGAACTGCAGGACGAGGCA
GCGCGGCTATCGTGGCTGGCCACGACGGGCGTTCCTTGCGCAGCTGTGCTCGACGTTGTCACTGAAGCGG
GAAGGGACTGGCTGCTATTGGGCGAAGTGCCGGGGCAGGATCTCCTGTCATCTCACCTTGCTCCTGCCGA
GAAAGTATCCATCATGGCTGATGCAATGCGGCGGCTGCATACGCTTGATCCGGCTACCTGCCCATTCGAC
CACCAAGCGAAACATCGCATCGAGCGAGCACGTACTCGGATGGAAGCCGGTCTTGTCGATCAGGATGATC
TGGACGAAGAGCATCAGGGGCTCGCGCCAGCCGAACTGTTCGCCAGGCTCAAGGCGCGCATGCCCGACGG
CGAGGATCTCGTCGTGACCCATGGCGATGCCTGCTTGCCGAATATCATGGTGGAAAATGGCCGCTTTTCT
GGATTCATCGACTGTGGCCGGCTGGGTGTGGCGGACCGCTATCAGGACATAGCGTTGGCTACCCGTGATA
TTGCTGAAGAGCTTGGCGGCGAATGGGCTGACCGCTTCCTCGTGCTTTACGGTATCGCCGCTCCCGATTC
GCAGCGCATCGCCTTCTATCGCCTTCTTGACGAGTTCTTCTGAGCGGGACTCTGGGGTTCGAAATGACCG
ACCAAGCGACGCCCAACCTGCCATCACGAGATTTCGATTCCACCGCCGCCTTCTATGAAAGGTTGGGCTT
CGGAATCGTTTTCCGGGACGCCGGCTGGATGATCCTCCAGCGCGGGGATCTCATGCTGGAGTTCTTCGCC
CACCCCAACTTGTTTATTGCAGCTTATAATGGTTACAAATAAAGCAATAGCATCACAAATTTCACAAATA
AAGCATTTTTTTCACTGCATTCTAGTTGTGGTTTGTCCAAACTCATCAATGTATCTTATCATGTCTGTAT
ACCGTCGACCTCTAGCTAGAGCTTGGCGTAATCATGGTCATAGCTGTTTCCTGTGTGAAATTGTTATCCG
CTCACAATTCCACACAACATACGAGCCGGAAGCATAAAGTGTAAAGCCTGGGGTGCCTAATGAGTGAGCT
AACTCACATTAATTGCGTTGCGCTCACTGCCCGCTTTCCAGTCGGGAAACCTGTCGTGCCAGCTGCATTA
ATGAATCGGCCAACGCGCGGGGAGAGGCGGTTTGCGTATTGGGCGCTCTTCCGCTTCCTCGCTCACTGAC
TCGCTGCGCTCGGTCGTTCGGCTGCGGCGAGCGGTATCAGCTCACTCAAAGGCGGTAATACGGTTATCCA
CAGAATCAGGGGATAACGCAGGAAAGAACATGTGAGCAAAAGGCCAGCAAAAGGCCAGGAACCGTAAAAA
GGCCGCGTTGCTGGCGTTTTTCCATAGGCTCCGCCCCCCTGACGAGCATCACAAAAATCGACGCTCAAGT
CAGAGGTGGCGAAACCCGACAGGACTATAAAGATACCAGGCGTTTCCCCCTGGAAGCTCCCTCGTGCGCT
CTCCTGTTCCGACCCTGCCGCTTACCGGATACCTGTCCGCCTTTCTCCCTTCGGGAAGCGTGGCGCTTTC
TCATAGCTCACGCTGTAGGTATCTCAGTTCGGTGTAGGTCGTTCGCTCCAAGCTGGGCTGTGTGCACGAA
CCCCCCGTTCAGCCCGACCGCTGCGCCTTATCCGGTAACTATCGTCTTGAGTCCAACCCGGTAAGACACG
ACTTATCGCCACTGGCAGCAGCCACTGGTAACAGGATTAGCAGAGCGAGGTATGTAGGCGGTGCTACAGA
GTTCTTGAAGTGGTGGCCTAACTACGGCTACACTAGAAGAACAGTATTTGGTATCTGCGCTCTGCTGAAG
CCAGTTACCTTCGGAAAAAGAGTTGGTAGCTCTTGATCCGGCAAACAAACCACCGCTGGTAGCGGTGGTT
TTTTTGTTTGCAAGCAGCAGATTACGCGTAGAAAAAAAGGATCTCAAGAAGATCCTTTGATCTTTTCTAC
GGGGTCTGACGCTCAGTGGAACGAAAACTCACGTTAAGGGATTTTGGTCATGAGATTATCAAAAAGGATC
TTCACCTAGATCCTTTTAAATTAAAAATGAAGTTTTAAATCAATCTAAAGTATATATGAGTAAACTTGGT
CTGACAGTTACCAATGCTTAATCAGTGAGGCACCTATCTCAGCGATCTGTCTATTTCGTTCATCCATAGT
TGCCTGACTCCCCGTCGTGTAGATAACTACGATACGGGAGGGCTTACCATCTGGCCCCAGTGCTGCAATG
ATACCGCGAGACCCACGCTCACCGGCTCCAGATTTATCAGCAATAAACCAGCCAGCCGGAAGGGCCGAGC
GCAGAAGTGGTCCTGCAACTTTATCCGCCTCCATCCAGTCTATTAATTGTTGCCGGGAAGCTAGAGTAAG
TAGTTCGCCAGTTAATAGTTTGCGCAACGTTGTTGCCATTGCTACAGGCATCGTGGTGTCACGCTCGTCG
TTTGGTATGGCTTCATTCAGCTCCGGTTCCCAACGATCAAGGCGAGTTACATGATCCCCCATGTTGTGCA
AAAAAGCGGTTAGCTCCTTCGGTCCTCCGATCGTTGTCAGAAGTAAGTTGGCCGCAGTGTTATCACTCAT
GGTTATGGCAGCACTGCATAATTCTCTTACTGTCATGCCATCCGTAAGATGCTTTTCTGTGACTGGTGAG
TACTCAACCAAGTCATTCTGAGAATAGTGTATGCGGCGACCGAGTTGCTCTTGCCCGGCGTCAATACGGG
ATAATACCGCGCCACATAGCAGAACTTTAAAAGTGCTCATCATTGGAAAACGTTCTTCGGGGCGAAAACT
CTCAAGGATCTTACCGCTGTTGAGATCCAGTTCGATGTAACCCACTCGTGCACCCAACTGATCTTCAGCA
TCTTTTACTTTCACCAGCGTTTCTGGGTGAGCAAAAACAGGAAGGCAAAATGCCGCAAAAAAGGGAATAA
GGGCGACACGGAAATGTTGAATACTCATACTCTTCCTTTTTCAATATTATTGAAGCATTTATCAGGGTTA
TTGTCTCATGAGCGGATACATATTTGAATGTATTTAGAAAAATAAACAAATAGGGGTTCCGCGCACATTT
CCCCGAAAAGTGCCACCTGACGTCGACGGATCGGGAGATCTCCCGATCCCCTATGGTGCACTCTCAGTAC
AATCTGCTCTGATGCCGCATAGTTAAGCCAGTATCTGCTCCCTGCTTGTGTGTTGGAGGTCGCTGAGTAG
TGCGCGAGCAAAATTTAAGCTACAACAAGGCAAGGCTTGACCGACAATTGCATGAAGAATCTGCTTAGGG
TTAGGCGTTTTGCGCTGCTTCGCGATGTACGGGCCAGATATACGCGTT
Features (pLannotate 1.2.2; 21 found; start..end, strand, type, name):
      1..380     +  enhancer       CMV enhancer: human cytomegalovirus immediate early enhancer
    381..584     +  promoter       CMV promoter: human cytomegalovirus (CMV) immediate early promoter
    580..613     +  LTR            5' LTR (truncated) (fragment): truncated 5' long terminal repeat (LTR) from HIV-1
    629..647     +  promoter       T7 promoter: promoter for bacteriophage T7 RNA polymerase
    719..3097    +  CDS            Smo: SMO_MOUSE - Also known as Smoh. Experimental evidence at protein level: Swiss-Prot protein existence level 1. G protein-coupled receptor that probably associates with the patched protein (PTCH) to transduce the hedgehog's proteins signal. Binding of sonic hedgehog (SHH) to its receptor patched is thought to prevent normal inhibition by patched of smoothened (SMO) (By similarity). Required for the accumulation of KIF7, GLI2 and GLI3 in the cilia. Interacts with DLG5 at the ciliary base to induce the accumulation of KIF7 and GLI2 at the ciliary tip for GLI2 activation (PubMed:25644602). From Mus
   3218..3236    -  promoter       SP6 promoter: promoter for bacteriophage SP6 RNA polymerase
   3262..3486    +  polyA_signal   bGH poly(A) signal: bovine growth hormone polyadenylation signal
   3490..3511    +  promoter       SV40 promoter (fragment): SV40 enhancer and early promoter
   3532..3960    +  rep_origin     f1 ori (sequence partly withheld): f1 bacteriophage origin of replication; arrow indicates direction of (+) strand synthesis
   3974..4303    +  promoter       SV40 promoter: SV40 enhancer and early promoter
   4370..5161    +  CDS            neo: KKA2_KLEPN - Also known as kan, nptII. Experimental evidence at protein level: Swiss-Prot protein existence level 1. Resistance to kanamycin, neomycin, paromomycin, ribostamycin, butirosin and gentamicin B. From Klebsiella pneumoniae.
   5185..5343    +  CDS            ble (fragment): BLE_KLEPN - Experimental evidence at protein level: Swiss-Prot protein existence level 1. Binding protein with a strong affinity to the bleomycin family of antibiotics. Binds to CL990; an antimitotic-antibiotic compound. From Klebsiella pneumoniae.
   5338..5459    +  polyA_signal   SV40 poly(A) signal: SV40 polyadenylation signal
   5532..5548    -  protein_bind   lac operator: The lac repressor binds to the lac operator to inhibit transcription in E. coli. This inhibition can be relieved by adding lactose or isopropyl-β-D-thiogalactopyranoside (IPTG). lac repressor encoded by lacI
   5556..5586    -  promoter       lac promoter: promoter for the E. coli lac operon
   5601..5622    -  protein_bind   CAP binding site: CAP binding activates transcription in the presence of cAMP. E. coli catabolite activator protein
   5635..5727    -  CDS            lacI (fragment): lac repressor; lacI; The lac repressor binds to the lac operator to inhibit transcription in E. coli. This inhibition can be relieved by adding lactose or isopropyl-β-D-thiogalactopyranoside (IPTG).
   5910..6498    -  rep_origin     ori: high-copy-number ColE1/pMB1/pBR322/pUC origin of replication
   6669..7529    -  CDS            AmpR: β-lactamase; bla; confers resistance to ampicillin, carbenicillin, and related antibiotics
   7530..7634    -  promoter       AmpR promoter: bla
   7693..7745    -  misc_feature   bom (fragment): basis of mobility region from pBR322
