[The description below was written by a language model from this plasmid's Addgene catalogue record and pLannotate feature annotations shown in this document.]
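Description:
pCDNA3 mSmoothened NQ4 is a mammalian expression plasmid of about 7.9 kb, built on the pcDNA3 backbone, that carries a glycosylation-site mutant of mouse Smoothened (Smo). Smo is the G protein-coupled receptor-like transducer of the Hedgehog pathway, whose activity is restrained by Patched and which drives accumulation of KIF7 and GLI proteins in the primary cilium. The roughly 2.4 kb Smo coding sequence sits downstream of the human cytomegalovirus immediate early enhancer and promoter and is followed by the bovine growth hormone polyadenylation signal, giving strong constitutive expression in transfected cells. T7 and SP6 phage promoters flank the insert, as is standard for this backbone, and can serve for in vitro transcription or as sequencing primer sites. The record describes the mutation only as "Smo glycosylation site NQ4"; the specific residues changed are not listed, no epitope tag is annotated, and the restriction sites used for cloning are recorded as unknown.

For selection in mammalian cells, an SV40 early promoter drives the neomycin phosphotransferase gene, terminated by the SV40 poly(A) signal, which allows G418 selection of stable lines. In bacteria the plasmid is maintained by a high-copy ColE1/pUC-type origin and selected with ampicillin through the β-lactamase gene; an f1 origin is also present. Several small annotations (a truncated HIV-1 LTR fragment, ble and lacI fragments, lac promoter/operator elements and a bom fragment) appear to be short backbone remnants or homology hits rather than functional parts of the design. The construct is intended for expressing the mutant receptor in mammalian cell lines, in the context of studying how N-linked glycosylation affects Smoothened signaling.
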