Addgene plasmid #126407: pCDNA3 mSmoothened NQ4
Purpose: Expression of Smoothened NQ4 in mammalian cell lines.
Depositing lab: Stacey Ogden. Depositing organization: St. Jude Children's Research Hospital. Publication: Functional Divergence in the Role of N-Linked Glycosylation in Smoothened Signaling. Marada S, Navarro G, Truong A, Stewart DP, Arensdorf AM, Nachtergaele S, Angelats E, Opferman JT, Rohatgi R, McCormick PJ, Ogden SK. PLoS Genet. 2015 Aug 20;11(8):e1005473. doi: 10.1371/journal.pgen.1005473. eCollection 2015 Aug. PubMed 26291458.
Backbone
  Vector backbone: pcDNA3
  Vector type: Mammalian Expression
Growth in bacteria
  Bacterial resistance: Ampicillin, 100 μg/mL
  Growth temperature: 37°C
  Growth strain: DH5alpha
  Copy number: High Copy
Gene/Insert
  Gene/Insert name: m-Smoothened
  Species: M. musculus (mouse)
  Mutation: Smo glycosylation site NQ4
  Entrez Gene: Smo (a.k.a. E130215L21Rik, Smoh, bnb, smoothened)
  Cloning method: Restriction Enzyme; 5′ cloning site Unknown (unknown if destroyed); 3′ cloning site Unknown (unknown if destroyed)
Terms and licenses: Academic/Nonprofit Terms; Industry Terms: Not Available to Industry
How to cite: pCDNA3 mSmoothened NQ4 was a gift from Stacey Ogden (Addgene plasmid # 126407 ; http://n2t.net/addgene:126407 ; RRID:Addgene_126407)
